Addgene plasmid #232464: hSyn-hCPT2-Halo
Purpose: Expresses Halo tagged CPT2 in neurons
Depositing lab: Timothy Ryan. Depositing organization: Cornell University. Publication: Triglycerides are an important fuel reserve for synapse function in the brain. Kumar M, Wu Y, Knapp J, Pontius CL, Park D, Witte RE, McAllister R, Gupta K, Rajagopalan KN, De Camilli P, Ryan TA. Nat Metab. 2025 Jul;7(7):1392-1403. doi: 10.1038/s42255-025-01321-x. Epub 2025 Jul 1. PubMed 40595405.
Backbone
  Vector backbone: pLV
  Backbone size w/o insert (bp): 9270
  Total vector size (bp): 11244
  Vector type: Mammalian Expression, Lentiviral
  Selectable markers: Bleomycin
Growth in bacteria
  Bacterial resistance: Ampicillin, 100 μg/mL
  Growth temperature: 37°C
  Growth strain: NEB Stable
  Copy number: High Copy
Gene/Insert
  Gene/Insert name: CPT2 (alt name: CPTASE)
  Species: H. sapiens (human)
  Insert size (bp): 1974
  Entrez Gene: CPT2 (a.k.a. CPT1, CPTASE, IIAE4)
  Promoter: hSyn
  Tag / fusion protein: Halo (C terminal on insert)
  Cloning method: Restriction Enzyme; 5′ cloning site XhoI (not destroyed); 3′ cloning site PmeI (not destroyed)
  Sequencing primers: 5′ hSyn-F; 3′ WPRE-R
Terms and licenses: Academic/Nonprofit Terms; Industry Terms: Not Available to Industry
How to cite: hSyn-hCPT2-Halo was a gift from Timothy Ryan (Addgene plasmid # 232464 ; http://n2t.net/addgene:232464 ; RRID:Addgene_232464)
