[The description below was written by a language model from this plasmid's Addgene catalogue record and pLannotate feature annotations shown in this document.]
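Description:
hSyn-hCPT2-Halo is an 11.2 kb HIV-1-based lentiviral transfer plasmid on a pLV backbone, built to express human carnitine palmitoyltransferase 2 (CPT2) fused to HaloTag in neurons. It is propagated in E. coli through a high-copy ColE1/pUC-type origin with ampicillin resistance (AmpR), and it also carries an f1 origin. A separate SV40/EM7 promoter-driven BleoR cassette with an SV40 poly(A) signal lies outside the LTR-flanked region. It provides bleomycin/Zeocin-family selection in transfected cells or bacteria but would not be carried into the packaged viral genome.

Viral genomic RNA is transcribed from a CMV enhancer/promoter fused to a truncated 5' LTR, an arrangement typical of Tat-independent packaging systems. This is followed by the Ψ packaging signal with a gag fragment, the Rev response element for Rev-dependent nuclear export, and the cPPT/CTS, which aids nuclear import of the proviral DNA. The internal expression unit uses the human synapsin I promoter, which confers neuron-specific expression, to drive the 1,974 bp human CPT2 coding sequence. CPT2 is joined at its C terminus to HaloTag, which the feature table annotates as the dehalogenase dhaA from which the tag derives. A WPRE downstream enhances transcript stability and expression, and the 3' LTR region is followed by a bGH polyadenylation signal.

CPT2 is a mitochondrial enzyme that reconverts acylcarnitines to acyl-CoA esters for long-chain fatty acid β-oxidation. The Halo fusion allows covalent labelling with chloroalkane ligands, so the protein can be visualised in neurons after transfection or lentiviral transduction. The associated work concerns lipid fuel use at brain synapses.
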