Features (pLannotate 1.2.2; 32 found; start..end, strand, type, name):
     28..80      -  misc_feature   bom (fragment): basis of mobility region from pBR322
    235..614     +  enhancer       CMV enhancer: human cytomegalovirus immediate early enhancer
    615..814     +  promoter       CMV promoter: human cytomegalovirus (CMV) immediate early promoter
    832..1012    +  LTR            5' LTR (truncated): truncated 5' long terminal repeat (LTR) from HIV-1
   1059..1184    +  misc_feature   HIV-1 Ψ: packaging signal of human immunodeficiency virus type 1
   1168..1531    +  CDS            HIV-1 gag (fragment): gag protein from human immunodeficiency virus 1; gag
   1677..1910    +  misc_feature   RRE: The Rev response element (RRE) of HIV-1 allows for Rev-dependent mRNA export from the nucleus to the cytoplasm.
   2287..2387    +  CDS            Rev (fragment): human immunodeficiency virus 1 (HIV-1) Rev protein; rev; enhances nuclear export of unspliced and incompletely spliced viral mRNAs
   2391..2507    +  misc_feature   cPPT/CTS: central polypurine tract and central termination sequence of HIV-1
   2541..2988    +  promoter       hSyn promoter: human synapsin I promoter; confers neuron-specific expression (Kügler et al., 2003)
   3054..5027    +  CDS            CPT2: CPT2_HUMAN - Also known as CPT1. Experimental evidence at protein level: Swiss-Prot protein existence level 1. Involved in the intramitochondrial synthesis of acylcarnitines from accumulated acyl-CoA metabolites (PubMed:20538056, PubMed:24780397). Reconverts acylcarnitines back into the respective acyl-CoA esters that can then undergo beta-oxidation, an essential step for the mitochondrial uptake of long-chain fatty acids and their subsequent beta-oxidation in the mitochondrion. Active with medium (C8- C12) and long-chain (C14-C18) acyl-CoA esters (PubMed:20538056). From Homo sapiens (Human).
   5046..5918    +  CDS            dhaA: DHAA_PSEPV - Experimental evidence at protein level: Swiss-Prot protein existence level 1. Catalyzes hydrolytic cleavage of carbon-halogen bonds in halogenated aliphatic compounds, leading to the formation of the corresponding primary alcohols, halide ions and protons. Has a broad substrate specificity, as it is able to dehalogenate mono- and di- chlorinated and brominated alkanes (up to at least C10), and the two isomers of 1,3-dichloropropene to 3-chloroallyl alcohol; the highest activity was found with 1,2-dibromoethane, while no activity was observed with the analog 1,2-dichloroethane. Fro
   5935..6048    +  CDS            nef (fragment): NEF_HV1Z2 - Experimental evidence at protein level: Swiss-Prot protein existence level 1. Extracellular Nef protein targets CD4(+) T-lymphocytes for apoptosis by interacting with CXCR4 surface receptors. From Human immunodeficiency virus type 1 group M subtype D (isolate Z2/CDC-Z34) (HIV-1).
   6051..6639    +  misc_feature   WPRE: woodchuck hepatitis virus posttranscriptional regulatory element
   6656..6724    +  CDS            nef (fragment): NEF_HV1Z2 - Experimental evidence at protein level: Swiss-Prot protein existence level 1. Extracellular Nef protein targets CD4(+) T-lymphocytes for apoptosis by interacting with CXCR4 surface receptors. From Human immunodeficiency virus type 1 group M subtype D (isolate Z2/CDC-Z34) (HIV-1).
   6726..7038    +  LTR            5' LTR (fragment): 5' long terminal repeat (LTR) from HIV-1
   7046..7226    +  LTR            5' LTR (truncated): truncated 5' long terminal repeat (LTR) from HIV-1
   7258..7482    +  polyA_signal   bGH poly(A) signal: bovine growth hormone polyadenylation signal
   7486..7507    +  promoter       SV40 promoter (fragment): SV40 enhancer and early promoter
   7528..7956    +  rep_origin     f1 ori (sequence partly withheld): f1 bacteriophage origin of replication; arrow indicates direction of (+) strand synthesis
   7970..8299    +  promoter       SV40 promoter: SV40 enhancer and early promoter
   8347..8394    +  promoter       EM7 promoter: synthetic bacterial promoter&nbsp
   8413..8787    +  CDS            BleoR: antibiotic-binding protein; Sh ble from Streptoalloteichus hindustanus; confers resistance to bleomycin, phleomycin, and Zeocin™
   8797..8922    +  CDS            ble (fragment): BLE_KLEPN - Experimental evidence at protein level: Swiss-Prot protein existence level 1. Binding protein with a strong affinity to the bleomycin family of antibiotics. Binds to CL990; an antimitotic-antibiotic compound. From Klebsiella pneumoniae.
   8917..9038    +  polyA_signal   SV40 poly(A) signal: SV40 polyadenylation signal
   9109..9131    -  protein_bind   lac operator (fragment): The lac repressor binds to the lac operator to inhibit transcription in E. coli. This inhibition can be relieved by adding lactose or isopropyl-β-D-thiogalactopyranoside (IPTG). lac repressor encoded by lacI
   9135..9165    -  promoter       lac promoter: promoter for the E. coli lac operon
   9180..9201    -  protein_bind   CAP binding site: CAP binding activates transcription in the presence of cAMP. E. coli catabolite activator protein
   9214..9306    -  CDS            lacI (fragment): lac repressor; lacI; The lac repressor binds to the lac operator to inhibit transcription in E. coli. This inhibition can be relieved by adding lactose or isopropyl-β-D-thiogalactopyranoside (IPTG).
   9489..10077   -  rep_origin     ori: high-copy-number ColE1/pMB1/pBR322/pUC origin of replication
  10248..11108   -  CDS            AmpR: β-lactamase; bla; confers resistance to ampicillin, carbenicillin, and related antibiotics
  11109..11213   -  promoter       AmpR promoter: bla
>Addgene plasmid #232464 | hSyn-hCPT2-Halo | addgene full sequence | sequence record 460238 | Addgene NGS Result
GACGGATCGGGAGATCTCCCGATCCCCTATGGTGCACTCTCAGTACAATCTGCTCTGATGCCGCATAGTT
AAGCCAGTATCTGCTCCCTGCTTGTGTGTTGGAGGTCGCTGAGTAGTGCGCGAGCAAAATTTAAGCTACA
ACAAGGCAAGGCTTGACCGACAATTGCATGAAGAATCTGCTTAGGGTTAGGCGTTTTGCGCTGCTTCGCG
ATGTACGGGCCAGATATACGCGTTGACATTGATTATTGACTAGTTATTAATAGTAATCAATTACGGGGTC
ATTAGTTCATAGCCCATATATGGAGTTCCGCGTTACATAACTTACGGTAAATGGCCCGCCTGGCTGACCG
CCCAACGACCCCCGCCCATTGACGTCAATAATGACGTATGTTCCCATAGTAACGCCAATAGGGACTTTCC
ATTGACGTCAATGGGTGGAGTATTTACGGTAAACTGCCCACTTGGCAGTACATCAAGTGTATCATATGCC
AAGTACGCCCCCTATTGACGTCAATGACGGTAAATGGCCCGCCTGGCATTATGCCCAGTACATGACCTTA
TGGGACTTTCCTACTTGGCAGTACATCTACGTATTAGTCATCGCTATTACCATGGTGATGCGGTTTTGGC
AGTACATCAATGGGCGTGGATAGCGGTTTGACTCACGGGGATTTCCAAGTCTCCACCCCATTGACGTCAA
TGGGAGTTTGTTTTGGCACCAAAATCAACGGGACTTTCCAAAATGTCGTAACAACTCCGCCCCATTGACG
CAAATGGGCGGTAGGCGTGTACGGTGGGAGGTCTATATAAGCAGCGCGTTTTGCCTGTACTGGGTCTCTC
TGGTTAGACCAGATCTGAGCCTGGGAGCTCTCTGGCTAACTAGGGAACCCACTGCTTAAGCCTCAATAAA
GCTTGCCTTGAGTGCTTCAAGTAGTGTGTGCCCGTCTGTTGTGTGACTCTGGTAACTAGAGATCCCTCAG
ACCCTTTTAGTCAGTGTGGAAAATCTCTAGCAGTGGCGCCCGAACAGGGACTTGAAAGCGAAAGGGAAAC
CAGAGGAGCTCTCTCGACGCAGGACTCGGCTTGCTGAAGCGCGCACGGCAAGAGGCGAGGGGCGGCGACT
GGTGAGTACGCCAAAAATTTTGACTAGCGGAGGCTAGAAGGAGAGAGATGGGTGCGAGAGCGTCAGTATT
AAGCGGGGGAGAATTAGATCGCGATGGGAAAAAATTCGGTTAAGGCCAGGGGGAAAGAAAAAATATAAAT
TAAAACATATAGTATGGGCAAGCAGGGAGCTAGAACGATTCGCAGTTAATCCTGGCCTGTTAGAAACATC
AGAAGGCTGTAGACAAATACTGGGACAGCTACAACCATCCCTTCAGACAGGATCAGAAGAACTTAGATCA
TTATATAATACAGTAGCAACCCTCTATTGTGTGCATCAAAGGATAGAGATAAAAGACACCAAGGAAGCTT
TAGACAAGATAGAGGAAGAGCAAAACAAAAGTAAGACCACCGCACAGCAAGCGGCCGCTGATCTTCAGAC
CTGGAGGAGGAGATATGAGGGACAATTGGAGAAGTGAATTATATAAATATAAAGTAGTAAAAATTGAACC
ATTAGGAGTAGCACCCACCAAGGCAAAGAGAAGAGTGGTGCAGAGAGAAAAAAGAGCAGTGGGAATAGGA
GCTTTGTTCCTTGGGTTCTTGGGAGCAGCAGGAAGCACTATGGGCGCAGCGTCAATGACGCTGACGGTAC
AGGCCAGACAATTATTGTCTGGTATAGTGCAGCAGCAGAACAATTTGCTGAGGGCTATTGAGGCGCAACA
GCATCTGTTGCAACTCACAGTCTGGGGCATCAAGCAGCTCCAGGCAAGAATCCTGGCTGTGGAAAGATAC
CTAAAGGATCAACAGCTCCTGGGGATTTGGGGTTGCTCTGGAAAACTCATTTGCACCACTGCTGTGCCTT
GGAATGCTAGTTGGAGTAATAAATCTCTGGAACAGATTTGGAATCACACGACCTGGATGGAGTGGGACAG
AGAAATTAACAATTACACAAGCTTAATACACTCCTTAATTGAAGAATCGCAAAACCAGCAAGAAAAGAAT
GAACAAGAATTATTGGAATTAGATAAATGGGCAAGTTTGTGGAATTGGTTTAACATAACAAATTGGCTGT
GGTATATAAAATTATTCATAATGATAGTAGGAGGCTTGGTAGGTTTAAGAATAGTTTTTGCTGTACTTTC
TATAGTGAATAGAGTTAGGCAGGGATATTCACCATTATCGTTTCAGACCCACCTCCCAACCCCGAGGGGA
CCCGACAGGCCCGAAGGAATAGAAGAAGAAGGTGGAGAGAGAGACAGAGACAGATCCATTCGATTAGTGA
ACGGATCAACTTTTAAAAGAAAAGGGGGGATTGGGGGGTACAGTGCAGGGGAAAGAATAGTAGACATAAT
AGCAACAGACATACAAACTAAAGAATTACAAAAACAAATTACAAAATTCAAAATTTTATCGATGCTAGAC
TGCAGAGGGCCCTGCGTATGAGTGCAAGTGGGTTTTAGGACCAGGATGAGGCGGGGTGGGGGTGCCTACC
TGACGACCGACCCCGACCCACTGGACAAGCACCCAACCCCCATTCCCCAAATTGCGCATCCCCTATCAGA
GAGGGGGAGGGGAAACAGGATGCGGCGAGGCGCGTGCGCACTGCCAGCTTCAGCACCGCGGACAGTGCCT
TCGCCCCCGCCTGGCGGCGCGCGCCACCGCCGCCTCAGCACTGAAGGCGCGCTGACGTCACTCGCCGGTC
CCCCGCAAACTCCCCTTCCCGGCCACCTTGGTCGCGTCCGCGCCGCCGCCGGCCCAGCCGGACCGCACCA
CGCGAGGCGCGAGATAGGGGGGCACGGGCGCGACCATCTGCGCTGCGGCGCCGGCGACTCAGCGCTGCCT
CAGTCTGCGGTGGGCAGCGGAGGAGTCGTGTCGTGCCTGAGAGCGCAGTCGATCTAGACGATAAGGGCGA
ATTCTGCAGATATCCATCACACTGGCGGCCGCTCGAGGCCACCATGGTGCCCCGCCTGCTGCTGCGCGCC
TGGCCCCGGGGCCCCGCGGTTGGTCCGGGAGCCCCCAGTCGGCCCCTCAGCGCCGGCTCCGGGCCCGGCC
AGTACCTGCAGCGCAGCATCGTGCCCACCATGCACTACCAGGACAGCCTGCCCAGGCTGCCTATTCCCAA
ACTTGAAGACACCATTAGGAGATACCTCAGTGCACAGAAGCCTCTCTTGAATGATGGCCAGTTCAGGAAA
ACAGAACAATTTTGCAAGAGTTTTGAAAATGGGATTGGAAAAGAACTGCATGAGCAGCTGGTTGCTCTGG
ACAAACAGAATAAACATACAAGCTACATTTCGGGACCCTGGTTTGATATGTACCTATCTGCTCGAGACTC
CGTTGTTCTGAACTTTAATCCATTTATGGCTTTCAATCCTGACCCAAAATCTGAGTATAATGACCAGCTC
ACCCGGGCAACCAACATGACTGTTTCTGCCATCCGGTTTCTGAAGACACTCCGGGCTGGCCTTCTGGAGC
CAGAAGTGTTCCACTTGAACCCTGCAAAAAGTGACACTATCACCTTCAAGAGACTCATACGCTTTGTGCC
TTCCTCTCTGTCCTGGTATGGGGCCTACCTGGTCAATGCGTATCCCCTGGATATGTCCCAGTATTTTCGG
CTTTTCAACTCAACTCGTTTACCCAAACCCAGTCGGGATGAACTCTTCACTGATGACAAGGCCAGACACC
TCCTGGTCCTAAGGAAAGGAAATTTTTATATCTTTGATGTCCTGGATCAAGATGGGAACATTGTGAGCCC
CTCGGAAATCCAGGCACATCTGAAGTACATTCTCTCAGACAGCAGCCCCGCCCCCGAGTTTCCCCTGGCA
TACCTGACCAGTGAGAACCGAGACATCTGGGCAGAGCTCAGGCAGAAGCTGATGAGTAGTGGCAATGAGG
AGAGCCTGAGGAAAGTGGACTCGGCAGTGTTCTGTCTCTGCCTAGATGACTTCCCCATTAAGGACCTTGT
CCACTTGTCCCACAATATGCTGCATGGGGATGGCACAAACCGCTGGTTTGATAAATCCTTTAACCTCATT
ATCGCCAAGGATGGCTCTACTGCCGTCCACTTTGAGCACTCTTGGGGTGATGGTGTGGCAGTGCTCAGAT
TTTTTAATGAAGTATTTAAAGACAGCACTCAGACCCCTGCCGTCACTCCACAGAGCCAGCCAGCTACCAC
TGACTCTACTGTCACGGTGCAGAAACTCAACTTCGAGCTGACTGATGCCTTAAAGACTGGCATCACAGCT
GCTAAGGAAAAGTTTGATGCCACCATGAAAACCCTCACTATTGACTGCGTCCAGTTTCAGAGAGGAGGCA
AAGAATTCCTGAAGAAGCAAAAGCTGAGCCCTGACGCAGTTGCCCAGCTGGCATTCCAGATGGCCTTCCT
GCGGCAGTACGGGCAGACAGTGGCCACCTACGAGTCCTGTAGCACTGCCGCATTCAAGCACGGCCGCACT
GAGACCATCCGCCCGGCCTCCGTCTATACAAAGAGGTGCTCTGAGGCCTTTGTCAGGGAGCCCTCCAGGC
ACAGTGCTGGTGAGCTTCAGCAGATGATGGTTGAGTGCTCCAAGTACCATGGCCAGCTGACCAAAGAAGC
AGCAATGGGCCAGGGCTTTGACCGACACTTGTTTGCTCTGCGGCATCTGGCAGCAGCCAAAGGGATCATC
TTGCCTGAGCTCTACCTGGACCCTGCATACGGGCAGATAAACCACAATGTCCTGTCCACGAGCACACTGA
GCAGCCCAGCAGTGAACCTTGGGGGCTTTGCCCCTGTGGTCTCTGATGGCTTTGGTGTTGGGTATGCTGT
TCATGACAACTGGATAGGCTGCAATGTCTCTTCCTACCCAGGCCGCAATGCCCGGGAGTTTCTCCAATGT
GTGGAGAAGGCCTTAGAAGACATGTTTGATGCCTTAGAAGGCAAATCCATCAAAAGTCTCGAGCATGCAT
CTAGAGAAATCGGCACCGGCTTCCCTTTCGACCCCCACTACGTGGAAGTGCTGGGCGAGAGAATGCACTA
TGTGGACGTGGGCCCTAGGGACGGAACCCCCGTGCTGTTTCTGCACGGCAACCCCACCAGCAGCTACGTG
TGGCGGAACATCATCCCCCACGTGGCCCCCACCCACAGATGTATCGCCCCTGACCTGATCGGCATGGGCA
AGAGCGACAAGCCCGACCTGGGCTACTTCTTCGACGACCACGTGCGGTTCATGGACGCCTTCATCGAGGC
CCTGGGCCTGGAAGAGGTGGTGCTCGTGATCCACGATTGGGGCTCTGCCCTGGGCTTCCACTGGGCCAAG
AGAAACCCCGAGAGAGTGAAGGGAATCGCCTTCATGGAATTCATCAGACCCATCCCCACCTGGGACGAGT
GGCCCGAGTTCGCCAGAGAGACATTCCAGGCCTTCAGAACCACCGACGTGGGCAGAAAGCTGATCATCGA
CCAGAACGTGTTCATCGAAGGCACCCTGCCTATGGGCGTCGTGCGGCCTCTGACCGAGGTGGAAATGGAC
CACTACAGAGAGCCCTTTCTGAACCCCGTGGACCGCGAACCTCTGTGGCGGTTCCCTAACGAGCTGCCTA
TCGCTGGCGAGCCCGCCAACATTGTGGCCCTGGTGGAAGAGTACATGGACTGGCTGCACCAGAGCCCCGT
GCCCAAGCTGCTGTTTTGGGGAACACCCGGCGTGCTGATCCCTCCTGCTGAGGCTGCTAGACTGGCCAAG
AGCCTGCCCAACTGCAAGGCCGTGGATATCGGCCCTGGCCTGAACCTGCTGCAGGAAGATAACCCCGATC
TGATCGGCTCCGAGATCGCCCGGTGGCTGAGCACCCTGGAAATAGCTAGGTTTAAACCTGGAAAAACATG
GAGCAATCACAAGTAGCAATACAGCAGCTACCAATGCTGATTGTGCCTGGCTAGAAGCACAAGAGGAGGA
GGAGGTGGGTTTTCCAGTCACACCTCAGACAATCAACCTCTGGATTACAAAATTTGTGAAAGATTGACTG
GTATTCTTAACTATGTTGCTCCTTTTACGCTATGTGGATACGCTGCTTTAATGCCTTTGTATCATGCTAT
TGCTTCCCGTATGGCTTTCATTTTCTCCTCCTTGTATAAATCCTGGTTGCTGTCTCTTTATGAGGAGTTG
TGGCCCGTTGTCAGGCAACGTGGCGTGGTGTGCACTGTGTTTGCTGACGCAACCCCCACTGGTTGGGGCA
TTGCCACCACCTGTCAGCTCCTTTCCGGGACTTTCGCTTTCCCCCTCCCTATTGCCACGGCGGAACTCAT
CGCCGCCTGCCTTGCCCGCTGCTGGACAGGGGCTCGGCTGTTGGGCACTGACAATTCCGTGGTGTTGTCG
GGGAAGCTGACGTCCTTTCCATGGCTGCTCGCCTGTGTTGCCACCTGGATTCTGCGCGGGACGTCCTTCT
GCTACGTCCCTTCGGCCCTCAATCCAGCGGACCTTCCTTCCCGCGGCCTGCTGCCGGCTCTGCGGCCTCT
TCCGCGTCTTCGCCTTCGCCCTCAGACGAGTCGGATCTCCCTTTGGGCCGCCTCCCCGCCTGGAATTCGA
GCTCGGTACCTTTAAGACCAATGACTTACAAGGCAGCTGTAGATCTTAGCCACTTTTTAAAAGAAAAGGG
GGGACTGGAAGGGCTAATTCACTCCCAACGAAGACAAGATATCCTTGATCTGTGGATCTACCACACACAA
GGCTACTTCCCTGATTGGCAGAACTACACACCAGGGCCAGGGATCAGATATCCACTGACCTTTGGATGGT
GCTACAAGCTAGTACCAGTTGAGCAAGAGAAGGTAGAAGAAGCCAATGAAGGAGAGAACACCCGCTTGTT
ACACCCTGTGAGCCTGCATGGGATGGATGACCCGGAGAGAGAAGTATTAGAGTGGAGGTTTGACAGCCGC
CTAGCATTTCATCACATGGCCCGAGAGCTGCATCCGGACTGTACTGGGTCTCTCTGGTTAGACCAGATCT
GAGCCTGGGAGCTCTCTGGCTAACTAGGGAACCCACTGCTTAAGCCTCAATAAAGCTTGCCTTGAGTGCT
TCAAGTAGTGTGTGCCCGTCTGTTGTGTGACTCTGGTAACTAGAGATCCCTCAGACCCTTTTAGTCAGTG
TGGAAAATCTCTAGCAGGGCCGCTTTAAACCCGCTGATCAGCCTCGACTGTGCCTTCTAGTTGCCAGCCA
TCTGTTGTTTGCCCCTCCCCCGTGCCTTCCTTGACCCTGGAAGGTGCCACTCCCACTGTCCTTTCCTAAT
AAAATGAGGAAATTGCATCGCATTGTCTGAGTAGGTGTCATTCTATTCTGGGGGGTGGGGTGGGGCAGGA
CAGCAAGGGGGAGGATTGGGAAGACAATAGCAGGCATGCTGGGGATGCGGTGGGCTCTATGGCTTCTGAG
GCGGAAAGAACCAGCTGGGGCTCTAGGGGGTATCCCC
[124 nt withheld, positions 7528-7651]
C
[91 nt withheld, positions 7653-7743]
A
[49 nt withheld, positions 7745-7793]
CCTTTGACGTTGGAGTCCACGTTCTTT
[37 nt withheld, positions 7821-7857]
ACCCTATCTCGGTCTATTCTTTTGATTTATAAGGGATTTTGCCGATTTCGGCCTATTGGTTAAAAAATGA
GCTGATTTAACAAAAATTTAACGCGAATTAATTCTGTGGAATGTGTGTCAGTTAGGGTGTGGAAAGTCCC
CAGGCTCCCCAGCAGGCAGAAGTATGCAAAGCATGCATCTCAATTAGTCAGCAACCAGGTGTGGAAAGTC
CCCAGGCTCCCCAGCAGGCAGAAGTATGCAAAGCATGCATCTCAATTAGTCAGCAACCATAGTCCCGCCC
CTAACTCCGCCCATCCCGCCCCTAACTCCGCCCAGTTCCGCCCATTCTCCGCCCCATGGCTGACTAATTT
TTTTTATTTATGCAGAGGCCGAGGCCGCCTCTGCCTCTGAGCTATTCCAGAAGTAGTGAGGAGGCTTTTT
TGGAGGCCTAGGCTTTTGCAAAAAGCTCCCGGGAGCTTGTATATCCATTTTCGGATCTGATCAGCACGTG
TTGACAATTAATCATCGGCATAGTATATCGGCATAGTATAATACGACAAGGTGAGGAACTAAACCATGGC
CAAGTTGACCAGTGCCGTTCCGGTGCTCACCGCGCGCGACGTCGCCGGAGCGGTCGAGTTCTGGACCGAC
CGGCTCGGGTTCTCCCGGGACTTCGTGGAGGACGACTTCGCCGGTGTGGTCCGGGACGACGTGACCCTGT
TCATCAGCGCGGTCCAGGACCAGGTGGTGCCGGACAACACCCTGGCCTGGGTGTGGGTGCGCGGCCTGGA
CGAGCTGTACGCCGAGTGGTCGGAGGTCGTGTCCACGAACTTCCGGGACGCCTCCGGGCCGGCCATGACC
GAGATCGGCGAGCAGCCGTGGGGGCGGGAGTTCGCCCTGCGCGACCCGGCCGGCAACTGCGTGCACTTCG
TGGCCGAGGAGCAGGACTGACACGTGCTACGAGATTTCGATTCCACCGCCGCCTTCTATGAAAGGTTGGG
CTTCGGAATCGTTTTCCGGGACGCCGGCTGGATGATCCTCCAGCGCGGGGATCTCATGCTGGAGTTCTTC
GCCCACCCCAACTTGTTTATTGCAGCTTATAATGGTTACAAATAAAGCAATAGCATCACAAATTTCACAA
ATAAAGCATTTTTTTCACTGCATTCTAGTTGTGGTTTGTCCAAACTCATCAATGTATCTTATCATGTCTG
TATACCGTCGACCTCTAGCTAGAGCTTGGCGTAATCATGGTCATAGCTGTTTCCTGTGTGAAATTGTTAT
CCGCTCACAATTCCACACAACATACGAGCCGGAAGCATAAAGTGTAAAGCCTGGGGTGCCTAATGAGTGA
GCTAACTCACATTAATTGCGTTGCGCTCACTGCCCGCTTTCCAGTCGGGAAACCTGTCGTGCCAGCTGCA
TTAATGAATCGGCCAACGCGCGGGGAGAGGCGGTTTGCGTATTGGGCGCTCTTCCGCTTCCTCGCTCACT
GACTCGCTGCGCTCGGTCGTTCGGCTGCGGCGAGCGGTATCAGCTCACTCAAAGGCGGTAATACGGTTAT
CCACAGAATCAGGGGATAACGCAGGAAAGAACATGTGAGCAAAAGGCCAGCAAAAGGCCAGGAACCGTAA
AAAGGCCGCGTTGCTGGCGTTTTTCCATAGGCTCCGCCCCCCTGACGAGCATCACAAAAATCGACGCTCA
AGTCAGAGGTGGCGAAACCCGACAGGACTATAAAGATACCAGGCGTTTCCCCCTGGAAGCTCCCTCGTGC
GCTCTCCTGTTCCGACCCTGCCGCTTACCGGATACCTGTCCGCCTTTCTCCCTTCGGGAAGCGTGGCGCT
TTCTCATAGCTCACGCTGTAGGTATCTCAGTTCGGTGTAGGTCGTTCGCTCCAAGCTGGGCTGTGTGCAC
GAACCCCCCGTTCAGCCCGACCGCTGCGCCTTATCCGGTAACTATCGTCTTGAGTCCAACCCGGTAAGAC
ACGACTTATCGCCACTGGCAGCAGCCACTGGTAACAGGATTAGCAGAGCGAGGTATGTAGGCGGTGCTAC
AGAGTTCTTGAAGTGGTGGCCTAACTACGGCTACACTAGAAGAACAGTATTTGGTATCTGCGCTCTGCTG
AAGCCAGTTACCTTCGGAAAAAGAGTTGGTAGCTCTTGATCCGGCAAACAAACCACCGCTGGTAGCGGTG
GTTTTTTTGTTTGCAAGCAGCAGATTACGCGCAGAAAAAAAGGATCTCAAGAAGATCCTTTGATCTTTTC
TACGGGGTCTGACGCTCAGTGGAACGAAAACTCACGTTAAGGGATTTTGGTCATGAGATTATCAAAAAGG
ATCTTCACCTAGATCCTTTTAAATTAAAAATGAAGTTTTAAATCAATCTAAAGTATATATGAGTAAACTT
GGTCTGACAGTTACCAATGCTTAATCAGTGAGGCACCTATCTCAGCGATCTGTCTATTTCGTTCATCCAT
AGTTGCCTGACTCCCCGTCGTGTAGATAACTACGATACGGGAGGGCTTACCATCTGGCCCCAGTGCTGCA
ATGATACCGCGAGACCCACGCTCACCGGCTCCAGATTTATCAGCAATAAACCAGCCAGCCGGAAGGGCCG
AGCGCAGAAGTGGTCCTGCAACTTTATCCGCCTCCATCCAGTCTATTAATTGTTGCCGGGAAGCTAGAGT
AAGTAGTTCGCCAGTTAATAGTTTGCGCAACGTTGTTGCCATTGCTACAGGCATCGTGGTGTCACGCTCG
TCGTTTGGTATGGCTTCATTCAGCTCCGGTTCCCAACGATCAAGGCGAGTTACATGATCCCCCATGTTGT
GCAAAAAAGCGGTTAGCTCCTTCGGTCCTCCGATCGTTGTCAGAAGTAAGTTGGCCGCAGTGTTATCACT
CATGGTTATGGCAGCACTGCATAATTCTCTTACTGTCATGCCATCCGTAAGATGCTTTTCTGTGACTGGT
GAGTACTCAACCAAGTCATTCTGAGAATAGTGTATGCGGCGACCGAGTTGCTCTTGCCCGGCGTCAATAC
GGGATAATACCGCGCCACATAGCAGAACTTTAAAAGTGCTCATCATTGGAAAACGTTCTTCGGGGCGAAA
ACTCTCAAGGATCTTACCGCTGTTGAGATCCAGTTCGATGTAACCCACTCGTGCACCCAACTGATCTTCA
GCATCTTTTACTTTCACCAGCGTTTCTGGGTGAGCAAAAACAGGAAGGCAAAATGCCGCAAAAAAGGGAA
TAAGGGCGACACGGAAATGTTGAATACTCATACTCTTCCTTTTTCAATATTATTGAAGCATTTATCAGGG
TTATTGTCTCATGAGCGGATACATATTTGAATGTATTTAGAAAAATAAACAAATAGGGGTTCCGCGCACA
TTTCCCCGAAAAGTGCCACCTGACGTC
